>Addgene plasmid #244626 | CL20_mEGFP_FOidr_074 | addgene full sequence | sequence record 487983 | Addgene NGS Result
AAAAAAAATCTAACCTCAAGTCAAGGCTTTTCTATGGAATAAGGAATGGACAGCAGGGGGCTGTTTCATA
TACTGATGACCTCTTTATAGCCAACCTTTGTTCATGGCAGCCAGCATATGGGCATATGTTGCCAAACTCT
AAACCAAATACTCATTCTGATGTTTTAAATGATTTGCCCTCCCATATGTCCTTCCGAGTGAGAGACACAA
AAAATTCCAACACACTATTGCAATGAAAATAAATTTCCTTTATTAGCCAGAAGTCAGATGCTCAAGGGGC
TTCATGATGTCCCCATAATTTTTGGCAGAGGGAAAAAGATCTGCTAGCTCGAGCAGCTGAAGCTTTATTG
AGGCTTAAGCAGTGGGTTCCCTAGTTAGCCAGAGAGCTCCCAGGCTCAGATCTGGTCTAACCAGAGAGAC
CCAGTACAGGCAAAAAGCAGATCTTGTCTTCTTTGGGAGTGAATTAGCCCTTCCAGTCCCCCCTTTTCTT
TTAAAAAGTGGCTAAGATCTACAGCTGCCTTGTAAGTCATTGGTCTTAAAGGTACCGTAATCTTATCTAG
AACCGGTTCATTCGCGTTGCTTACGTTCCCATTCCTCCTTCTCCTTTTGTGCCTTACGCTCAGCCTCACG
CTGCTGTTGTTCCATCAAGGCTTGACGACGTTTTTCCAGTTCCATATTCCCGCGCTCATAGTTGGCCTTG
CGTTTATCTTCGAACGTTACGGGCAGCTTCTTTTGGGGTTCCTCCTCCTGCATTTTTTGGTAAGAGGGAA
GGGTACCATTGATACTATCGATTTGTTTACCCCCACGGAAGCTGGGAGGAACCAATTCCGGCGGCAATGT
AAGAGGAAGGGGCTGCCCAGCTTTAGCCATATCGGTCCGGGAAGCGGCCGCACTTCCCCCGGAGCCTCCG
CTTCCGCCCTTGTACAGCTCGTCCATGCCGAGAGTGATCCCGGCGGCGGTCACGAACTCCAGCAGGACCA
TGTGATCGCGCTTCTCGTTGGGGTCTTTGCTCAGCTTGGACTGGGTGCTCAGGTAGTGGTTGTCGGGCAG
CAGCACGGGGCCGTCGCCGATGGGGGTGTTCTGCTGGTAGTGGTCGGCGAGCTGCACGCTGCCGTCCTCG
ATGTTGTGGCGGATCTTGAAGTTCACCTTGATGCCGTTCTTCTGCTTGTCGGCCATGATATAGACGTTGT
GGCTGTTGTAGTTGTACTCCAGCTTGTGCCCCAGGATGTTGCCGTCCTCCTTGAAGTCGATGCCCTTCAG
CTCGATGCGGTTCACCAGGGTGTCGCCCTCGAACTTCACCTCGGCGCGGGTCTTGTAGTTGCCGTCGTCC
TTGAAGAAGATGGTGCGCTCCTGGACGTAGCCTTCGGGCATGGCGGACTTGAAGAAGTCGTGCTGCTTCA
TGTGGTCGGGGTAGCGGCTGAAGCACTGCACGCCGTAGGTCAGGGTGGTCACGAGGGTGGGCCAGGGCAC
GGGCAGCTTGCCGGTGGTGCAGATGAACTTCAGGGTCAGCTTGCCGTAGGTGGCATCGCCCTCGCCCTCG
CCGGACACGCTGAACTTGTGGCCGTTTACGTCGCCGTCCAGCTCGACCAGGATGGGCACCACCCCGGTGA
ACAGCTCCTCGCCCTTGCTCACCATGGTGGCGACCGGTGGATCCCGGGCCCGCGGTACCGTCGACTGCAG
AATTCGGTTCACTAAACGAGCCCGGTTCACTAAACGAGCTCTGCTTATATAGACCTCCCACCGTACACGC
CTACCGCCCATTTGCGTCAATGGGGCGGAGTTGTTACGACATTTTGGAAAGTCCCGTTGATTTTGGTGCC
AAAACAAACTCCCATTGACGTCAATGGGGTGGAGACTTGGAAATCCCCGTGAGTCAAACCGCTATCCACG
CCCATTGATGTACTGCCAAAACCGCATCACCATGGTAATAGCGATGACTAATACGTAGATGTACTGCCAA
GTAGGAAAGTCCCATAAGGTCATGTACTGGGCATAATGCCAGGCGGGCCATTTACCGTCATTGACGTCAA
TAGGGGGCGTACTTGGCATATGATACACTTGATGTACTGCCAAGTGGGCAGTTTACCGTAAATACTCCAC
CCATTGACGTCAATGGAAAGTCCCTATTGGCGTTACTATGGGAACATACGTCATTATTGACGTCAATGGG
CGGGGGTCGTTGGGCGGTCAGCCAGGCGGGCCATTTACCGTAAGTTATGTAACGCGGAACTCCATATATG
GGCTATGAACTAATGACCCCGTAATTGATTACTATTAATAACTAGCACGCGTTCGAAGCTTGAGCTCGGT
CCCCTCGGGGTTGGGAGGTGGGTCTGAAACGATAATGGTGAATATCCCTGCCTAACTCTATTCACTATAG
AAAGTACAGCAAAAACTATTCTTAAACCTACCAAGCCTCCTACTATCATTATGAATAATTTTATATACCA
CAGCCAATTTGTTATGTTAAACCAATTCCACAAACTTGCCCATTTATCTAATTCCAATAATTCTTGTTCA
TTCTTTTCTTGCTGGTTTTGCGATTCTTCAATTAAGGAGTGTATTAAGCTTGTGTAATTGTTAATTTCTC
TGTCCCACTCCATCCAGGTCGTGTGATTCCAAATCTGTTCCAGAGATTTATTACTCCAACTAGCATTCCA
AGGCACAGCAGTGGTGCAAATGAGTTTTCCAGAGCAACCCCAAATCCCCAGGAGCTGTTGATCCTTTAGG
TATCTTTCCACAGCCAGGATTCTTGCCTGGAGCTGCTTGATGCCCCAGACTGTGAGTTGCAACAGATGCT
GTTGCGCCTCAATAGCCCTCAGCAAATTGTTCTGCTGCTGCACTATACCAGACAATAATTGTCTGGCCTG
TACCGTCAGCGTCATTGACGCTGCGCCCATAGTGCTTCCTGCTGCTCCCAAGAACCCAAGGAACAAAGCT
CCTATTCCCACTGCTCTTTTTTCTCTCTGCACCACTCTTCTCTTTGCCTTGGTGGGTGCTACTCCTAATG
GTTCAATTTTTACTACTTTATATTTATATAATTCACTTCTCCAATTGTCCCTCATATCTCCTCCTTATGG
TGTTTTACTAAACTTTTCCATGTTCTAATCCTCATCCTGTCTACTTGCCACACAATCATCACCTGCCATC
TGTTTTCCATAATCCCTAATGATCTTTGCTTTTCTTCTTGGCACTACTTTTATGTCACTATTATCTTGTA
TTACTACTGCCCCTTCACCTTTCCAGAGGAGCTTTGCTGGTCCTTTCCAAAGTGGATTTCTGCTGTCCCT
GTAATAAACCCGAAAATTTTGAATTTTTGTAATTTGTTTTTGTAATTCTTTAGTTTGTATGTCTGTTGCT
ATTATGTCTACTATTCTTTCCCCTGCACTGTACCCCCCAATCCCCCCTTTTCTTTTAAAATTGTGGATGA
ATACTGCCATTTGTACTGCTGTCTTAAGATGTTCAGCCTGATCTCTTACCTGTCCTATAATTTTCTTTAA
TTCTTTATTCATAGATTCTACTACTCCTTGACTTTGGGGATTGTAGGGAATTTCCAGGTCTGAAGATCCT
GCTGCTTGCTGTGCTTTTTTCTTACTTTTGTTTTGCTCTTCCTCTATCTTGTCTAAAGCTTCCTTGGTGT
CTTTTATCTCTATCCTTTGATGCACACAATAGAGGGTTGCTACTGTATTATATAATGATCTAAGTTCTTC
TGATCCTGTCTGAAGGGATGGTTGTAGCTGTCCCAGTATTTGTCTACAGCCTTCTGATGTTTCTAACAGG
CCAGTATTAACTGCGAATCGTTCTAGCTCCCTGCTTGCCCATACTATATGTTTTAATTTATATTTTTTCT
TTCCCCCTGGCCTTAACCGAATTTTTTCCCATCGCGATCTAATTCTCCCCCGCTTAATACTGACGCTCTC
GCACCCATCTCTCTCCTTCTAGCCTCCGCTAGTCAAAATTTTTGGCGTACTCACCAGTCGCCGCCCCTCG
CCTCTTGCCGTGCGCGCTTCAGCAAGCCGAGTCCTGCGTCGAGAGAGCTCCTCTGGTTTCCCTTTCGCTT
TCAAGTCCCTGTTCGGGCGCCACTGCTAGAGATTTTCCACACTGACTAAAAGGGTCTGAGGGATCTCTAG
TTACCAGAGTCACACAACAGACGGGCACACACTACTTGAAGCACTCAAGGCAAGCTTTATTGAGGCTTAA
GCAGTGGGTTCCCTAGTTAGCCAGAGAGCTCCCAGGCTCAGATCTGGTCTAACCAGAGAGACCCAGTACA
GGCAAAAAGCAGCTGCTTATATGCAGGATCTGAGGGCTCGCCACTCCCCAGTCCCGCCCAGGCCACGCCT
CCCATGGTAATAGCGATGACTAATACGTAGATGTACTGCCAAGTAGGAAAGTCCCATAAGGTCATGTACT
GGGCATAATGCCAGGCGGGCCATTTACCGTCATTGACGTCAATAGGGGGCGTACTTGGCATATGATACAC
TTGATGTACTGCCAAGTGGGCAGTTTACCGTAAATACTCCACCCATTGACGTCAATGGAAAGTCCCTATT
GGCGTTACTATGGGAACATACGTCATTATTGACGTCAATGGGCGGGGGTCGTTGGGCGGTCAGCCAGGCG
GGCCATTTACCGTAAGTTATGTAACGCGGAACTCCATATATGGGCTATGAACTAATGACCCCGTAATTGA
TTACTATTAATAACTAGTCAATAATCAATGTCGACCCAGGTGGCACTTTTCGGGGAAATGTGCGCGGAAC
CCCTATTTGTTTATTTTTCTAAATACATTCAAATATGTATCCGCTCATGAGACAATAACCCTGATAAATG
CTTCAATAATATTGAAAAAGGAAGAGTATGAGTATTCAACATTTCCGTGTCGCCCTTATTCCCTTTTTTG
CGGCATTTTGCCTTCCTGTTTTTGCTCACCCAGAAACGCTGGTGAAAGTAAAAGATGCTGAAGATCAGTT
GGGTGCACGAGTGGGTTACATCGAACTGGATCTCAACAGCGGTAAGATCCTTGAGAGTTTTCGCCCCGAA
GAACGTTTTCCAATGATGAGCACTTTTAAAGTTCTGCTATGTGGCGCGGTATTATCCCGTATTGACGCCG
GGCAAGAGCAACTCGGTCGCCGCATACACTATTCTCAGAATGACTTGGTTGAGTACTCACCAGTCACAGA
AAAGCATCTTACGGATGGCATGACAGTAAGAGAATTATGCAGTGCTGCCATAACCATGAGTGATAACACT
GCGGCCAACTTACTTCTGACAACGATCGGAGGACCGAAGGAGCTAACCGCTTTTTTGCACAACATGGGGG
ATCATGTAACTCGCCTTGATCGTTGGGAACCGGAGCTGAATGAAGCCATACCAAACGACGAGCGTGACAC
CACGATGCCTGTAGCAATGGCAACAACGTTGCGCAAACTATTAACTGGCGAACTACTTACTCTAGCTTCC
CGGCAACAATTAATAGACTGGATGGAGGCGGATAAAGTTGCAGGACCACTTCTGCGCTCGGCCCTTCCGG
CTGGCTGGTTTATTGCTGATAAATCTGGAGCCGGTGAGCGTGGGTCTCGCGGTATCATTGCAGCACTGGG
GCCAGATGGTAAGCCCTCCCGTATCGTAGTTATCTACACGACGGGGAGTCAGGCAACTATGGATGAACGA
AATAGACAGATCGCTGAGATAGGTGCCTCACTGATTAAGCATTGGTAACTGTCAGACCAAGTTTACTCAT
ATATACTTTAGATTGATTTAAAACTTCATTTTTAATTTAAAAGGATCTAGGTGAAGATCCTTTTTGATAA
TCTCATGACCAAAATCCCTTAACGTGAGTTTTCGTTCCACTGAGCGTCAGACCCCGTAGAAAAGATCAAA
GGATCTTCTTGAGATCCTTTTTTTCTGCGCGTAATCTGCTGCTTGCAAACAAAAAAACCACCGCTACCAG
CGGTGGTTTGTTTGCCGGATCAAGAGCTACCAACTCTTTTTCCGAAGGTAACTGGCTTCAGCAGAGCGCA
GATACCAAATACTGTTCTTCTAGTGTAGCCGTAGTTAGGCCACCACTTCAAGAACTCTGTAGCACCGCCT
ACATACCTCGCTCTGCTAATCCTGTTACCAGTGGCTGCTGCCAGTGGCGATAAGTCGTGTCTTACCGGGT
TGGACTCAAGACGATAGTTACCGGATAAGGCGCAGCGGTCGGGCTGAACGGGGGGTTCGTGCACACAGCC
CAGCTTGGAGCGAACGACCTACACCGAACTGAGATACCTACAGCGTGAGCTATGAGAAAGCGCCACGCTT
CCCGAAGGGAGAAAGGCGGACAGGTATCCGGTAAGCGGCAGGGTCGGAACAGGAGAGCGCACGAGGGAGC
TTCCAGGGGGAAACGCCTGGTATCTTTATAGTCCTGTCGGGTTTCGCCACCTCTGACTTGAGCGTCGATT
TTTGTGATGCTCGTCAGGGGGGCGGAGCCTATGGAAAAACGCCAGCAACGCGGCCTTTTTACGGTTCCTG
GCCTTTTGCTGGCCTTTTGCTCACATGTTCTTTCCTGCGTTATCCCCTGCTTCTGTGGATAACCGTATTA
CCGCCTTTGAGTGAGCTGATACCGCTCGCCGCAGCCGAACGACCGAGCGCAGCGAGTCAGTGAGCGAGGA
AGCGGAAGAGCGCCCAATACGCAAACCGCCTCTCCCCGCGCGTTGGCCGATTCATTAATGCAGCGGATCC
AGACATGATAAGATACATTGATGAGTTTGGACAAACCACAACTAGAATGCAGTGAAAAAAATGCTTTATT
TGTGAAATTTGTGATGCTATTGCTTTATTTGTAACCATTATAAGCTGCAATAAACAAGTTAGCTTTTTGC
AAAAGCCTAGGCCTCCAAAAAAGCCTCCTCACTACTTCTGGAATAGCTCAGAGGCCGAGGCGGCCTCGGC
CTCTGCATAAATAAAAAAAATTAGTCAGCCATGGGGCGGAGAATGGGCGGAACTGGGCGGAGTTAGGGGC
GGGATGGGCGGAGTTAGGGGCGGGACTATGGTTGCTGACTAATTGAGATGCGGATCCGCTGGCACGACAG
GTTTCCCGACTGGAAAGCGGGCAGTGAGCGCAACGCAATTAATGTGAGTTAGCTCACTCATTAGGCACCC
CAGGCTTTACACTTTATGCTTCCGGCTCGTATGTTGTGTGGAATTGTGAGCGGATAACAATTTCACACAG
GAAACAGCTATGACCATGATTACGCCAAGCTTGGGCTGCAGGTCGAGGGATCTCCATAAGAGAAGAGGGA
CAGCTATGACTGGGAGTAGTCAGGAGAGGAGGAAAAATCTGGCTAGTAAAACATGTAAGGAAAATTTTAG
GGATGTTAAAGAAAAAAATAACACAAAACAAAATAT
Features (pLannotate 1.2.2; 29 found; start..end, strand, type, name):
    199..254     -  polyA_signal   β-globin poly(A) signal: rabbit β-globin polyadenylation signal (Gil and Proudfoot, 1987)
    340..475     -  LTR            3' LTR (ΔU3) (fragment): self-inactivating 3' long terminal repeat (LTR) from HIV-1
    477..545     -  CDS            nef (fragment): NEF_HV1Z2 - Experimental evidence at protein level: Swiss-Prot protein existence level 1. Extracellular Nef protein targets CD4(+) T-lymphocytes for apoptosis by interacting with CXCR4 surface receptors. From Human immunodeficiency virus type 1 group M subtype D (isolate Z2/CDC-Z34) (HIV-1).
    571..876     -  CDS            ITSN2 (fragment): ITSN2_HUMAN - Also known as KIAA1256, SH3D1B, SWAP. Experimental evidence at protein level: Swiss-Prot protein existence level 1. Adapter protein that may provide indirect link between the endocytic membrane traffic and the actin assembly machinery. May regulate the formation of clathrin-coated vesicles (CCPs). Seems to be involved in CCPs maturation including invagination or budding. Involved in endocytosis of integrin beta-1 (ITGB1) and transferrin receptor (TFR). Plays a role in dendrite formation by melanocytes (PubMed:23999003). From Homo sapiens (Human).
    919..1635    -  CDS            mEGFP: mEGFP is a basic (constitutively fluorescent) green fluorescent protein published in 2002, derived from Aequorea victoria. It has moderate acid sensitivity.
   1649..1686    -  misc_feature   MCS (fragment): multiple cloning site
   1685..1701    -  promoter       tight TRE promoter (fragment): Tet-responsive promoter PTight, consisting of seven tet operator sequences followed by the minimal CMV promoter
   1717..1920    -  promoter       CMV promoter: human cytomegalovirus (CMV) immediate early promoter
   1921..2224    -  enhancer       CMV enhancer: human cytomegalovirus immediate early enhancer
   2292..2308    -  misc_feature   MCS (fragment): multiple cloning site
   2308..2333    -  CDS            Rev (fragment): human immunodeficiency virus 1 (HIV-1) Rev protein; rev; enhances nuclear export of unspliced and incompletely spliced viral mRNAs
   2710..2943    -  misc_feature   RRE: The Rev response element (RRE) of HIV-1 allows for Rev-dependent mRNA export from the nucleus to the cytoplasm.
   3077..3160    -  CDS            vif (fragment): VIF_HV1BR - Experimental evidence at protein level: Swiss-Prot protein existence level 1. Counteracts the innate antiviral activity of host APOBEC3F and APOBEC3G. Forms a complex with host APOBEC3F and APOBEC3G thus preventing the entry of these lethally hypermutating enzymes into progeny virions. Recruits an active E3 ubiquitin ligase complex composed of elongin BC, CUL5, and RBX2 to induce polyubiquitination of APOBEC3G and APOBEC3F. In turn, they are directed to the 26S proteasome for degradation. Vif interaction with APOBEC3G also blocks its cytidine deaminase activity in a proteasome-inde
   3303..3420    -  misc_feature   cPPT/CTS: central polypurine tract and central termination sequence of HIV-1
   3569..3928    -  CDS            HIV-1 gag (fragment): gag protein from human immunodeficiency virus 1; gag
   3912..4037    -  misc_feature   HIV-1 Ψ: packaging signal of human immunodeficiency virus type 1
   4084..4341    -  LTR            5' LTR (truncated): truncated 5' long terminal repeat (LTR) from HIV-1
   4343..4722    -  enhancer       CMV enhancer: human cytomegalovirus immediate early enhancer
   4753..4857    +  promoter       AmpR promoter: bla
   4858..5718    +  CDS            AmpR: β-lactamase; bla; confers resistance to ampicillin, carbenicillin, and related antibiotics
   5889..6477    +  rep_origin     ori: high-copy-number ColE1/pMB1/pBR322/pUC origin of replication
   6660..6714    +  CDS            lacI (fragment): lac repressor; lacI; The lac repressor binds to the lac operator to inhibit transcription in E. coli. This inhibition can be relieved by adding lactose or isopropyl-β-D-thiogalactopyranoside (IPTG).
   6716..6850    -  polyA_signal   SV40 poly(A) signal: SV40 polyadenylation signal
   6870..7005    -  rep_origin     SV40 ori: SV40 origin of replication
   7029..7051    -  promoter       SV40 promoter (fragment): SV40 enhancer and early promoter
   7058..7097    +  CDS            lacI (fragment): lac repressor; lacI; The lac repressor binds to the lac operator to inhibit transcription in E. coli. This inhibition can be relieved by adding lactose or isopropyl-β-D-thiogalactopyranoside (IPTG).
   7110..7131    +  protein_bind   CAP binding site: CAP binding activates transcription in the presence of cAMP. E. coli catabolite activator protein
   7146..7176    +  promoter       lac promoter: promoter for the E. coli lac operon
   7184..7200    +  protein_bind   lac operator: The lac repressor binds to the lac operator to inhibit transcription in E. coli. This inhibition can be relieved by adding lactose or isopropyl-β-D-thiogalactopyranoside (IPTG). lac repressor encoded by lacI
