[The description below was written by a language model from this plasmid's Addgene catalogue record and pLannotate feature annotations shown in this document.]
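Description:
CL20_mEGFP_FOidr_074 is a mammalian expression plasmid built on the CL20 backbone, which the feature table shows to be a self-inactivating HIV-1-derived lentiviral transfer vector, although the catalogue lists it only as mammalian expression. It is propagated in E. coli through a high-copy ColE1/pUC-type origin and selected with ampicillin via the β-lactamase gene. The recombination-tolerant growth strain listed in the record is consistent with the presence of repeated LTR sequences. The backbone also carries an SV40 origin and SV40 polyadenylation signal, along with remnants of lac regulatory elements.

The viral portion consists of a CMV enhancer fused to a truncated 5' LTR, followed by the Ψ packaging signal, a gag fragment, the cPPT/CTS, the Rev response element and a ΔU3 3' LTR followed by a rabbit β-globin polyadenylation signal. Together these elements allow the genomic RNA to be transcribed, exported and packaged when helper functions are supplied in trans, while the U3 deletion inactivates LTR promoter activity after integration. Between the RRE and the 3' LTR sits the expression cassette: an internal CMV enhancer/promoter drives monomeric EGFP fused at the N terminus of FOidr_074. This insert is an unmutated intrinsically disordered region taken from the human ITSN2_ADCY3 fusion protein, and the depositor comment suggests it spans residues 295–396 of that fusion. The annotation matches the roughly 300 nt insert to ITSN2, with no ADCY3 match detected.

The stated purpose is to express the fluorescently tagged IDR in mammalian cells. The associated publication concerns protein condensate formation, which suggests imaging of the region's behaviour in cells.
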