Addgene plasmid #244626: CL20_mEGFP_FOidr_074
Purpose: Express mEGFP-tagged intrinsically disordered protein (IDR), FOidr_074, derived from human fusion protein ITSN2_ADCY3
Depositing lab: Richard Kriwacki. Depositing organization: St. Jude Children's Research Hospital. Publication: Proteome-wide computational analyses reveal links between protein condensate formation and RNA biology. Maiti S, Tripathi S, Baggett DW, Phillips AH, Park CG, Wang J, Wahiduzzaman, Freyaldenhoven WT, Kinger S, Pioso BJ, Bollinger JC, Somjee R, Lang B, Babu MM, Kriwacki RW. Sci Adv. 2025 Dec 5;11(49):eady1420. doi: 10.1126/sciadv.ady1420. Epub 2025 Dec 3. PubMed 41337585.
Backbone
  Vector backbone: CL20
  Vector type: Mammalian Expression
Growth in bacteria
  Bacterial resistance: Ampicillin, 100 μg/mL
  Growth temperature: 37°C
  Growth strain: NEB Stable
  Copy number: High Copy
Gene/Insert
  Gene/Insert name: FOidr_074
  Species: H. sapiens (human)
  Mutation: Unmutated
  Tag / fusion protein: monomeric EGFP (N terminal on insert)
  Cloning method: Restriction Enzyme; 5′ cloning site Unknown (unknown if destroyed)
Terms and licenses: Academic/Nonprofit Terms; Industry Terms: Not Available to Industry
Depositor comments: ITSN2_ADCY3_295_396
How to cite: CL20_mEGFP_FOidr_074 was a gift from Richard Kriwacki (Addgene plasmid # 244626 ; http://n2t.net/addgene:244626 ; RRID:Addgene_244626)
